>Addgene plasmid #87881 | His 3C MKK6 1-334 | addgene full sequence | sequence record 174845 | Addgene NGS Result
CATCACCACCACCATCACTCCGCGGCTCTTGAGGTGCTCTTTCAGGGACCCGGTATGTCTCAGTCGAAAG
GCAAGAAGCGAAACCCTGGCCTTAAAATTCCAAAAGAAGCATTTGAACAACCTCAGACCAGTTCCACACC
ACCTAGAGATTTAGACTCCAAGGCTTGCATTTCTATTGGAAATCAGAACTTTGAGGTGAAGGCAGATGAC
CTGGAGCCTATAATGGAACTGGGACGAGGTGCGTACGGGGTGGTGGAGAAGATGCGGCACGTGCCCAGCG
GGCAGATCATGGCAGTGAAGCGGATCCGAGCCACAGTAAATAGCCAGGAACAGAAACGGCTACTGATGGA
TTTGGATATTTCCATGAGGACGGTGGACTGTCCATTCACTGTCACCTTTTATGGCGCACTGTTTCGGGAG
GGTGATGTGTGGATCTGCATGGAGCTCATGGATACATCACTAGATAAATTCTACAAACAAGTTATTGATA
AAGGCCAGACAATTCCAGAGGACATCTTAGGGAAAATAGCAGTTTCTATTGTAAAAGCATTAGAACATTT
ACATAGTAAGCTGTCTGTCATTCACAGAGACGTCAAGCCTTCTAATGTACTCATCAATGCTCTCGGTCAA
GTGAAGATGTGCGATTTTGGAATCAGTGGCTACTTGGTGGACTCTGTTGCTAAAACAATTGATGCAGGTT
GCAAACCATACATGGCCCCTGAAAGAATAAACCCAGAGCTCAACCAGAAGGGATACAGTGTGAAGTCTGA
CATTTGGAGTCTGGGCATCACGATGATTGAGTTGGCCATCCTTCGATTTCCCTATGATTCATGGGGAACT
CCATTTCAGCAGCTCAAACAGGTGGTAGAGGAGCCATCGCCACAACTCCCAGCAGACAAGTTCTCTGCAG
AGTTTGTTGACTTTACCTCACAGTGCTTAAAGAAGAATTCCAAAGAACGGCCTACATACCCAGAGCTAAT
GCAACATCCATTTTTCACCCTACATGAATCCAAAGGAACAGATGTGGCATCTTTTGTAAAACTGATTCTT
GGAGACTAACCGGGCTTCTCCTCGAGCACCACCACCACCACCACTGAGATCCGGCTGCTAACAAAGCCCG
AAAGGAAGCTGAGTTGGCTGCTGCCACCGCTGAGCAATAACTAGCATAACCCCTTGGGGCCTCTAAACGG
GTCTTGAGGGGTTTTTTGCTGAAAGGAGGAACTATATCCGGATTGGCGAATGGG
[124 nt withheld, positions 1245-1368]
C
[91 nt withheld, positions 1370-1460]
A
[49 nt withheld, positions 1462-1510]
CCTTTGACGTTGGAGTCCACGTTCTTT
[37 nt withheld, positions 1538-1574]
ACCCTATCTCGGTCTATTCTTTTGATTTATAAGGGATTTTGCCGATTTCGGCCTATTGGTTAAAAAATGA
GCTGATTTAACAAAAATTTAACGCGAATTTTAACAAAATATTAACGCTTACAATTTAGGTGGCACTTTTC
GGGGAAATGTGCGCGGAACCCCTATTTGTTTATTTTTCTAAATACATTCAAATATGTATCCGCTCATGAA
TTAATTCTTAGAAAAACTCATCGAGCATCAAATGAAACTGCAATTTATTCATATCAGGATTATCAATACC
ATATTTTTGAAAAAGCCGTTTCTGTAATGAAGGAGAAAACTCACCGAGGCAGTTCCATAGGATGGCAAGA
TCCTGGTATCGGTCTGCGATTCCGACTCGTCCAACATCAATACAACCTATTAATTTCCCCTCGTCAAAAA
TAAGGTTATCAAGTGAGAAATCACCATGAGTGACGACTGAATCCGGTGAGAATGGCAAAAGTTTATGCAT
TTCTTTCCAGACTTGTTCAACAGGCCAGCCATTACGCTCGTCATCAAAATCACTCGCATCAACCAAACCG
TTATTCATTCGTGATTGCGCCTGAGCGAGACGAAATACGCGATCGCTGTTAAAAGGACAATTACAAACAG
GAATCGAATGCAACCGGCGCAGGAACACTGCCAGCGCATCAACAATATTTTCACCTGAATCAGGATATTC
TTCTAATACCTGGAATGCTGTTTTCCCGGGGATCGCAGTGGTGAGTAACCATGCATCATCAGGAGTACGG
ATAAAATGCTTGATGGTCGGAAGAGGCATAAATTCCGTCAGCCAGTTTAGTCTGACCATCTCATCTGTAA
CATCATTGGCAACGCTACCTTTGCCATGTTTCAGAAACAACTCTGGCGCATCGGGCTTCCCATACAATCG
ATAGATTGTCGCACCTGATTGCCCGACATTATCGCGAGCCCATTTATACCCATATAAATCAGCATCCATG
TTGGAATTTAATCGCGGCCTAGAGCAAGACGTTTCCCGTTGAATATGGCTCATAACACCCCTTGTATTAC
TGTTTATGTAAGCAGACAGTTTTATTGTTCATGACCAAAATCCCTTAACGTGAGTTTTCGTTCCACTGAG
CGTCAGACCCCGTAGAAAAGATCAAAGGATCTTCTTGAGATCCTTTTTTTCTGCGCGTAATCTGCTGCTT
GCAAACAAAAAAACCACCGCTACCAGCGGTGGTTTGTTTGCCGGATCAAGAGCTACCAACTCTTTTTCCG
AAGGTAACTGGCTTCAGCAGAGCGCAGATACCAAATACTGTCCTTCTAGTGTAGCCGTAGTTAGGCCACC
ACTTCAAGAACTCTGTAGCACCGCCTACATACCTCGCTCTGCTAATCCTGTTACCAGTGGCTGCTGCCAG
TGGCGATAAGTCGTGTCTTACCGGGTTGGACTCAAGACGATAGTTACCGGATAAGGCGCAGCGGTCGGGC
TGAACGGGGGGTTCGTGCACACAGCCCAGCTTGGAGCGAACGACCTACACCGAACTGAGATACCTACAGC
GTGAGCTATGAGAAAGCGCCACGCTTCCCGAAGGGAGAAAGGCGGACAGGTATCCGGTAAGCGGCAGGGT
CGGAACAGGAGAGCGCACGAGGGAGCTTCCAGGGGGAAACGCCTGGTATCTTTATAGTCCTGTCGGGTTT
CGCCACCTCTGACTTGAGCGTCGATTTTTGTGATGCTCGTCAGGGGGGCGGAGCCTATGGAAAAACGCCA
GCAACGCGGCCTTTTTACGGTTCCTGGCCTTTTGCTGGCCTTTTGCTCACATGTTCTTTCCTGCGTTATC
CCCTGATTCTGTGGATAACCGTATTACCGCCTTTGAGTGAGCTGATACCGCTCGCCGCAGCCGAACGACC
GAGCGCAGCGAGTCAGTGAGCGAGGAAGCGGAAGAGCGCCTGATGCGGTATTTTCTCCTTACGCATCTGT
GCGGTATTTCACACCGCAATGGTGCACTCTCAGTACAATCTGCTCTGATGCCGCATAGTTAAGCCAGTAT
ACACTCCGCTATCGCTACGTGACTGGGTCATGGCTGCGCCCCGACACCCGCCAACACCCGCTGACGCGCC
CTGACGGGCTTGTCTGCTCCCGGCATCCGCTTACAGACAAGCTGTGACCGTCTCCGGGAGCTGCATGTGT
CAGAGGTTTTCACCGTCATCACCGAAACGCGCGAGGCAGCTGCGGTAAAGCTCATCAGCGTGGTCGTGAA
GCGATTCACAGATGTCTGCCTGTTCATCCGCGTCCAGCTCGTTGAGTTTCTCCAGAAGCGTTAATGTCTG
GCTTCTGATAAAGCGGGCCATGTTAAGGGCGGTTTTTTCCTGTTTGGTCACTGATGCCTCCGTGTAAGGG
GGATTTCTGTTCATGGGGGTAATGATACCGATGAAACGAGAGAGGATGCTCACGATACGGGTTACTGATG
ATGAACATGCCCGGTTACTGGAACGTTGTGAGGGTAAACAACTGGCGGTATGGATGCGGCGGGACCAGAG
AAAAATCACTCAGGGTCAATGCCAGCGCTTCGTTAATACAGATGTAGGTGTTCCACAGGGTAGCCAGCAG
CATCCTGCGATGCAGATCCGGAACATAATGGTGCAGGGCGCTGACTTCCGCGTTTCCAGACTTTACGAAA
CACGGAAACCGAAGACCATTCATGTTGTTGCTCAGGTCGCAGACGTTTTGCAGCAGCAGTCGCTTCACGT
TCGCTCGCGTATCGGTGATTCATTCTGCTAACCAGTAAGGCAACCCCGCCAGCCTAGCCGGGTCCTCAAC
GACAGGAGCACGATCATGCGCACCCGTGGGGCCGCCATGCCGGCGATAATGGCCTGCTTCTCGCCGAAAC
GTTTGGTGGCGGGACCAGTGACGAAGGCTTGAGCGAGGGCGTGCAAGATTCCGAATACCGCAAGCGACAG
GCCGATCATCGTCGCGCTCCAGCGAAAGCGGTCCTCGCCGAAAATGACCCAGAGCGCTGCCGGCACCTGT
CCTACGAGTTGCATGATAAAGAAGACAGTCATAAGTGCGGCGACGATAGTCATGCCCCGCGCCCACCGGA
AGGAGCTGACTGGGTTGAAGGCTCTCAAGGGCATCGGTCGAGATCCCGGTGCCTAATGAGTGAGCTAACT
TACATTAATTGCGTTGCGCTCACTGCCCGCTTTCCAGTCGGGAAACCTGTCGTGCCAGCTGCATTAATGA
ATCGGCCAACGCGCGGGGAGAGGCGGTTTGCGTATTGGGCGCCAGGGTGGTTTTTCTTTTCACCAGTGAG
ACGGGCAACAGCTGATTGCCCTTCACCGCCTGGCCCTGAGAGAGTTGCAGCAAGCGGTCCACGCTGGTTT
GCCCCAGCAGGCGAAAATCCTGTTTGATGGTGGTTAACGGCGGGATATAACATGAGCTGTCTTCGGTATC
GTCGTATCCCACTACCGAGATATCCGCACCAACGCGCAGCCCGGACTCGGTAATGGCGCGCATTGCGCCC
AGCGCCATCTGATCGTTGGCAACCAGCATCGCAGTGGGAACGATGCCCTCATTCAGCATTTGCATGGTTT
GTTGAAAACCGGACATGGCACTCCAGTCGCCTTCCCGTTCCGCTATCGGCTGAATTTGATTGCGAGTGAG
ATATTTATGCCAGCCAGCCAGACGCAGACGCGCCGAGACAGAACTTAATGGGCCCGCTAACAGCGCGATT
TGCTGGTGACCCAATGCGACCAGATGCTCCACGCCCAGTCGCGTACCGTCTTCATGGGAGAAAATAATAC
TGTTGATGGGTGTCTGGTCAGAGACATCAAGAAATAACGCCGGAACATTAGTGCAGGCAGCTTCCACAGC
AATGGCATCCTGGTCATCCAGCGGATAGTTAATGATCAGCCCACTGACGCGTTGCGCGAGAAGATTGTGC
ACCGCCGCTTTACAGGCTTCGACGCCGCTTCGTTCTACCATCGACACCACCACGCTGGCACCCAGTTGAT
CGGCGCGAGATTTAATCGCCGCGACAATTTGCGACGGCGCGTGCAGGGCCAGACTGGAGGTGGCAACGCC
AATCAGCAACGACTGTTTGCCCGCCAGTTGTTGTGCCACGCGGTTGGGAATGTAATTCAGCTCCGCCATC
GCCGCTTCCACTTTTTCCCGCGTTTTCGCAGAAACGTGGCTGGCCTGGTTCACCACGCGGGAAACGGTCT
GATAAGAGACACCGGCATACTCTGCGACATCGTATAACGTTACTGGTTTCACATTCACCACCCTGAATTG
ACTCTCTTCCGGGCGCTATCATGCCATACCGCGAAAGGTTTTGCGCCATTCGATGGTGTCCGGGATCTCG
ACGCTCTCCCTTATGCGACTCCTGCATTAGGAAGCAGCCCAGTAGTAGGTTGAGGCCGTTGAGCACCGCC
GCCGCAAGGAATGGTGCATGCAAGGAGATGGCGCCCAACAGTCCCCCGGCCACGGGGCCTGCCACCATAC
CCACGCCGAAACAAGCGCTCATGAGCCCGAAGTGGCGAGCCCGATCTTCCCCATCGGTGATGTCGGCGAT
ATAGGCGCCAGCAACCGCACCTGTGGCGCCGGTGATGCCGGCCACGATGCGTCCGGCGTAGAGGATCGAG
ATCTCGATCCCGCGAAATTAATACGACTCACTATAGGGGAATTGTGAGCGGATAACAATTCCCCTCTAGA
AATAATTTTGTTTAACTTTAAGAAGGAGATATACCATGGCA
Features (pLannotate 1.2.2; 19 found; start..end, strand, type, name):
     55..1056    +  CDS            MAP2K6: MP2K6_HUMAN - Also known as MEK6, MKK6, PRKMK6, SKK3. Experimental evidence at protein level: Swiss-Prot protein existence level 1. Dual specificity protein kinase which acts as an essential component of the MAP kinase signal transduction pathway. With MAP3K3/MKK3, catalyzes the concomitant phosphorylation of a threonine and a tyrosine residue in the MAP kinases p38 MAPK11, MAPK12, MAPK13 and MAPK14 and plays an important role in the regulation of cellular responses to cytokines and all kinds of stresses. Especially, MAP2K3/MKK3 and MAP2K6/MKK6 are both essential for the activation of MAPK11 a
   1077..1094    +  CDS            9xHis (fragment): 9xHis affinity tag
   1104..1153    +  CDS            SET1 (fragment): solubility-enhancement tag derived from T7 phage gene 10B
   1161..1208    +  terminator     T7 terminator: transcription terminator for bacteriophage T7 RNA polymerase
   1245..1673    +  rep_origin     f1 ori (sequence partly withheld): f1 bacteriophage origin of replication; arrow indicates direction of (+) strand synthesis
   1726..1783    +  promoter       AmpR promoter (fragment): bla
   1792..2607    -  CDS            KanR: aminoglycoside phosphotransferase; aph(3')-Ia; confers resistance to kanamycin in bacteria or G418 (Geneticin®) in eukaryotes
   2729..3317    +  rep_origin     ori: high-copy-number ColE1/pMB1/pBR322/pUC origin of replication
   3503..3642    -  misc_feature   bom: basis of mobility region from pBR322
   3744..3935    -  CDS            rop: Rop protein, which maintains plasmids at low copy number; rop
   3952..4332    +  CDS            YPB1_ECOLX: Protein predicted: Swiss-Prot protein existence level 4. From Escherichia coli.
   4404..4695    -  CDS            TcR (fragment): tetracycline efflux protein; tet; confers resistance to tetracycline
   4710..4731    -  protein_bind   CAP binding site: CAP binding activates transcription in the presence of cAMP. E. coli catabolite activator protein
   4744..5826    -  CDS            lacI: lac repressor; lacI; The lac repressor binds to the lac operator to inhibit transcription in E. coli. This inhibition can be relieved by adding lactose or isopropyl-β-D-thiogalactopyranoside (IPTG).
   5827..5904    -  promoter       lacI promoter: lacI
   5912..6191    -  CDS            TcR (fragment): tetracycline efflux protein; tet; confers resistance to tetracycline
   6213..6231    +  promoter       T7 promoter: promoter for bacteriophage T7 RNA polymerase
   6232..6256    +  protein_bind   lac operator: The lac repressor binds to the lac operator to inhibit transcription in E. coli. This inhibition can be relieved by adding lactose or isopropyl-β-D-thiogalactopyranoside (IPTG). lac repressor encoded by lacI
   6271..6293    +  RBS            RBS: efficient ribosome binding site from bacteriophage T7 gene 10 (Olins and Rangwala, 1989)
