[The description below was written by a language model from this plasmid's Addgene catalogue record and pLannotate feature annotations shown in this document.]
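Description:
His 3C MKK6 1-334 is a bacterial expression plasmid built on the pET28 NKI LIC backbone for producing human MKK6 (MAP2K6) in E. coli. The insert, introduced by ligation-independent cloning, covers residues 1-334 of this dual-specificity MAP kinase kinase, which phosphorylates and activates the p38 MAP kinases in cytokine and stress signalling. According to the catalogue entry, the backbone supplies an N-terminal 6xHis tag followed by a 3C protease recognition site, so the protein can be captured by metal-affinity chromatography and the tag then cleaved off. These N-terminal elements are not individually annotated in the feature table, though a short stretch between the ribosome binding site and the MAP2K6 coding sequence (spanning the numbering origin of the circular record) is where they would sit. A His-tag fragment and a short T7 gene 10-derived fragment are annotated downstream of the insert. These appear to be leftover backbone sequence, and the record does not indicate whether they are translated.

Expression is driven by a T7 promoter with an adjacent lac operator and the T7 gene 10 ribosome binding site, and ends at the T7 terminator. The plasmid carries its own lacI gene, so transcription is repressed until induction with IPTG in a host that provides T7 RNA polymerase. Selection is by kanamycin resistance (aph(3')-Ia). Replication relies on a pBR322-type ColE1 origin accompanied by bom and rop, consistent with the low copy number listed. An f1 origin is also present, and the tetracycline resistance fragments are non-functional pBR322 remnants. The construct is suited to making recombinant MKK6 for purification, although the record does not specify any downstream use.
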