Addgene plasmid #87881: His 3C MKK6 1-334
Purpose: E. coli expression of MKK6 aa 1-334
Depositing lab: Peter Mace. Depositing organization: University of Otago.
Backbone
  Vector backbone: pET28 NKI LIC
  Vector type: Bacterial Expression
Growth in bacteria
  Bacterial resistance: Kanamycin, 50 μg/mL
  Growth temperature: 37°C
  Growth strain: DH5alpha
  Copy number: Low Copy
Gene/Insert
  Gene/Insert name: MKK6
  Species: H. sapiens (human)
  Mutation: aa 1-334
  Entrez Gene: MAP2K6 (a.k.a. MAPKK6, MEK6, MKK6, PRKMK6, SAPKK-3, SAPKK3)
  Promoter: T7
  Tag / fusion protein: 6xHis (N terminal on backbone); 3C protease site (N terminal on backbone)
  Cloning method: Ligation Independent Cloning
  Sequencing primers: 5′ T7
Terms and licenses: Academic/Nonprofit Terms; Industry Terms: Not Available to Industry
How to cite: His 3C MKK6 1-334 was a gift from Peter Mace (Addgene plasmid # 87881 ; http://n2t.net/addgene:87881 ; RRID:Addgene_87881)
